Addgene plasmid #55615: CFP(1-158)-gamma-1 in pcDNAI/Amp
Purpose: An amino-terminal CFP fragment was fused to Ggamma-1. When co-expressed with a carboxyl-terminal CFP fragment fused to a Gbeta subunit with which it interacts, a fluorescent signal is produced.
Depositing lab: Catherine Berlot. Depositing organization: Geisinger Health Center. Publication: Analysis of G protein betagamma dimer formation in live cells using multicolor bimolecular fluorescence complementation demonstrates preferences of beta1 for particular gamma subunits. Mervine SM, Yost EA, Sabo JL, Hynes TR, Berlot CH. Mol Pharmacol. 2006 Jul;70(1):194-205. Epub 2006 Apr 26. 10.1124/mol.106.022616 PubMed 16641313.
Backbone
  Vector backbone: pcDNAI/Amp
  Backbone manufacturer: Invitrogen
  Backbone size w/o insert (bp): 4800
  Total vector size (bp): 5476
  Modifications to backbone: A BglII site was introduced into the polylinker of pcDNA1/Amp 3' to the BamHI site.
  Vector type: Mammalian Expression
Growth in bacteria
  Bacterial resistance: Ampicillin, 100 μg/mL
  Growth temperature: 37°C
  Growth strain: DH10B
  Copy number: High Copy
Gene/Insert
  Gene/Insert name: CFP(1-158)-gamma-1 (alt name: GNGT1)
  Species: B. taurus (bovine); Aequorea victoria
  Insert size (bp): 676
  Mutation: Ggamma-1 was amplified by PCR, which added a BamHI site and a linker sequence (Arg-Ser) to the 5' end and a 3' BglII site. Cloning into the BglII site of CFP(1-158) destroyed the BamHI site.
  Entrez Gene: GNGT1
  Promoter: CMV
  Tag / fusion protein: CFP(1-158) was fused to the amino terminus of Ggamma-1. (N terminal on insert)
  Cloning method: Restriction Enzyme; 5′ cloning site BamHI (not destroyed); 3′ cloning site BglII (not destroyed)
  Sequencing primers: 5′ T7; 3′ SP6
Resource information
  A portion of this plasmid was derived from a plasmid made by: pECFP purchased from Clontech. Gamma-1 cDNA obtained from Janet Robishaw Weis Center for Research, Geisinger Clinic, Danville PA
Terms and licenses: Academic/Nonprofit Terms; Industry Terms: Not Available to Industry
How to cite: CFP(1-158)-gamma-1 in pcDNAI/Amp was a gift from Catherine Berlot (Addgene plasmid # 55615 ; http://n2t.net/addgene:55615 ; RRID:Addgene_55615)
