[The description below was written by a language model from this plasmid's Addgene catalogue record and pLannotate feature annotations shown in this document.]
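Description:
CFP(1-158)-gamma-1 in pcDNAI/Amp is a 5,476 bp mammalian expression plasmid built on the Invitrogen pcDNAI/Amp backbone, whose polylinker was modified by adding a BglII site 3' to the BamHI site. It is maintained in E. coli through a high-copy ColE1/pUC-type origin and selected with ampicillin via the β-lactamase gene. An f1 origin is also present, which permits single-stranded DNA production. An SV40 origin allows episomal replication in mammalian cells that supply large T antigen. The short polyomavirus capsid and T-antigen fragments called by the annotation software appear to be residual viral backbone sequence rather than functional genes.

The payload is a roughly 676 bp fusion open reading frame driven by the CMV immediate-early enhancer and promoter. It is followed by the SV40 small t intron and the SV40 polyadenylation signal. The fusion joins the amino-terminal fragment of cyan fluorescent protein (residues 1-158, derived from pECFP; the automated annotation labels it as an EGFP-related fragment) to the amino terminus of bovine G protein gamma-1 (GNGT1). The two parts are connected by a short Arg-Ser linker introduced during PCR cloning. T7 and SP6 promoters flank the insert and serve as sequencing primer sites.

The construct is one half of a bimolecular fluorescence complementation pair. The CFP fragment is not fluorescent by itself. When the plasmid is co-expressed with a carboxyl-terminal CFP fragment fused to a Gbeta subunit that binds gamma-1, dimer formation brings the fragments together and produces a fluorescent signal. This allows G protein betagamma dimer assembly, and the preferences of beta subunits for particular gamma subunits, to be studied in live cells.
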