Features (pLannotate 1.2.2; 21 found; start..end, strand, type, name):
      2..570     +  rep_origin     ori: high-copy-number ColE1/pMB1/pBR322/pUC origin of replication
    603..1061    -  rep_origin     f1 ori (sequence partly withheld): f1 bacteriophage origin of replication; arrow indicates direction of (+) strand synthesis
   1049..1170    -  CDS            M13 gene IV (fragment) (sequence partly withheld): pIV; IV; phage assembly
   1272..1376    +  promoter       AmpR promoter: bla
   1377..2237    +  CDS            AmpR: β-lactamase; bla; confers resistance to ampicillin, carbenicillin, and related antibiotics
   2310..2689    +  enhancer       CMV enhancer: human cytomegalovirus immediate early enhancer
   2690..2893    +  promoter       CMV promoter: human cytomegalovirus (CMV) immediate early promoter
   2889..2922    +  LTR            5' LTR (truncated) (fragment): truncated 5' long terminal repeat (LTR) from HIV-1
   2938..2956    +  promoter       T7 promoter: promoter for bacteriophage T7 RNA polymerase
   3000..3497    +  CDS            (3-F)Tyr-EGFP (fragment): (3-F)Tyr-EGFP is a basic (constitutively fluorescent) green fluorescent protein published in 2004, derived from Aequorea victoria.
   3474..3695    +  CDS            GNGT1: GBG1_BOVIN - Experimental evidence at protein level: Swiss-Prot protein existence level 1. Guanine nucleotide-binding proteins (G proteins) are involved as a modulator or transducer in various transmembrane signaling systems. The beta and gamma chains are required for the GTPase activity, for replacement of GDP by GTP, and for G protein-effector interaction. From Bos taurus (Bovine).
   3748..3766    -  promoter       SP6 promoter: promoter for bacteriophage SP6 RNA polymerase
   3774..3848    +  CDS            small t antigen (fragment): SV40 (simian virus 40) small t antigen
   3850..3915    +  intron         small t intron: SV40 (simian virus 40) small t antigen intron
   4045..4065    +  CDS            SV40 NLS: nuclear localization signal of SV40 (simian virus 40) large T antigen
   4072..4206    +  CDS            LT_POVHA (fragment): Protein inferred from homology: Swiss-Prot protein existence level 3. Isoform large T antigen is a key early protein essential for both driving viral replication and inducing cellular transformation. Plays a role in viral genome replication by driving entry of quiescent cells into the cell cycle and by autoregulating the synthesis of viral early mRNA. Displays highly oncogenic activities by corrupting the host cellular checkpoint mechanisms that guard cell division and the transcription, replication, and repair of DNA. Participates in the modulation of cellular gene expression preceeding viral
   4231..4314    +  CDS            large T antigen (fragment): large T antigen from SV40 (simian virus 40)
   4337..4471    +  polyA_signal   SV40 poly(A) signal: SV40 polyadenylation signal
   4472..4840    -  CDS            VP2_POVMA (fragment): Experimental evidence at protein level: Swiss-Prot protein existence level 1. [Isoform VP3]: structural protein that resides within the core of the capsid surrounded by 72 VP1 pentamers. Following virus endocytosis and trafficking to the endoplasmic reticulum, VP2 and VP3 form oligomers and integrate into the endoplasmic reticulum membrane. Heterooligomer VP2-VP3 may create a viroporin for transporting the viral genome across the endoplasmic reticulum membrane to the cytoplasm. Nuclear entry of the viral DNA involves the selective exposure and importin recognition of VP2 or Vp3 nuclear localiz
   5208..5306    -  CDS            VP1_POVMP (fragment): Experimental evidence at protein level: Swiss-Prot protein existence level 1. Forms an icosahedral capsid with a T=7 symmetry and a 40 nm diameter. The capsid is composed of 72 pentamers linked to each other by disulfide bonds and associated with VP2 or VP3 proteins. Interacts with terminal alpha(2,3)-linked sialic acids on the cell surface to provide virion attachment to target cell. This attachment induces virion internalization predominantly through caveolin-mediated endocytosis. Once attached, the virion is internalized by caveolin- mediated endocytosis and traffics to the endoplasmic reti
   5317..5452    +  rep_origin     SV40 ori: SV40 origin of replication
>Addgene plasmid #55615 | CFP(1-158)-gamma-1 in pcDNAI/Amp | depositor full sequence | sequence record 115069 | CFP(1-158)-gamma-1 in pcDNAI/Amp sequence 5476 bps
GGCGTAATCTGCTGCTTGCAAACAAAAAAACCACCGCTACCAGCGGTGGTTTGTTTGCCGGATCAAGAGC
TACCAACTCTTTTTCCGAAGGTAACTGGCTTCAGCAGAGCGCAGATACCAAATACTGTCCTTCTAGTGTA
GCCGTAGTTAGGCCACCACTTCAAGAACTCTGTAGCACCGCCTACATACCTCGCTCTGCTAATCCTGTTA
CCAGTGGCTGCTGCCAGTGGCGATAAGTCGTGTCTTACCGGGTTGGACTCAAGACGATAGTTACCGGATA
AGGCGCAGCGGTCGGGCTGAACGGGGGGTTCGTGCACACAGCCCAGCTTGGAGCGAACGACCTACACCGA
ACTGAGATACCTACAGCGTGAGCATTGAGAAAGCGCCACGCTTCCCGAAGGGAGAAAGGCGGACAGGTAT
CCGGTAAGCGGCAGGGTCGGAACAGGAGAGCGCACGAGGGAGCTTCCAGGGGGAAACGCCTGGTATCTTT
ATAGTCCTGTCGGGTTTCGCCACCTCTGACTTGAGCGTCGATTTTTGTGATGCTCGTCAGGGGGGCGGAG
CCTATGGAAAAACGCCAGCAACGCAAGCTAGCTTCTAGCTAGAAATTGTAAACGTTAATATTTTGTTAAA
ATTCGCGTTAAATTTTTGTTAAATCAGCTCATTTTTTAACCAATAGGCCGAAATCGGCAAAATCCCTTAT
AAATCAAAAGAATAGCCCGAGATAGGGT
[37 nt withheld, positions 729-765]
AAAGAACGTGGACTCCAACGTCAAAGGGCGAAAAACCGTCTATCAGGGCGATGGCC
[115 nt withheld, positions 822-936]
G
[144 nt withheld, positions 938-1081]
ACCGTATAACGTGCTTTCCTCGTTG
[64 nt withheld, positions 1107-1170]
CTGGATTACCAAAGGGCCTCGTGATACGCCTATTTTTATAGGTTAATGTCATGATAATAATGGTTTCTTA
GACGTCAGGTGGCACTTTTCGGGGAAATGTGCGCGGAACCCCTATTTGTTTATTTTTCTAAATACATTCA
AATATGTATCCGCTCATGAGACAATAACCCTGATAAATGCTTCAATAATATTGAAAAAGGAAGAGTATGA
GTATTCAACATTTCCGTGTCGCCCTTATTCCCTTTTTTGCGGCATTTTGCCTTCCTGTTTTTGCTCACCC
AGAAACGCTGGTGAAAGTAAAAGATGCTGAAGATCAGTTGGGTGCACGAGTGGGTTACATCGAACTGGAT
CTCAACAGCGGTAAGATCCTTGAGAGTTTTCGCCCCGAAGAACGTTTTCCAATGATGAGCACTTTTAAAG
TTCTGCTATGTGGCGCGGTATTATCCCGTGTTGACGCCGGGCAAGAGCAACTCGGTCGCCGCATACACTA
TTCTCAGAATGACTTGGTTGAGTACTCACCAGTCACAGAAAAGCATCTTACGGATGGCATGACAGTAAGA
GAATTATGCAGTGCTGCCATAACCATGAGTGATAACACTGCGGCCAACTTACTTCTGACAACGATCGGAG
GACCGAAGGAGCTAACCGCTTTTTTGCACAACATGGGGGATCATGTAACTCGCCTTGATCGTTGGGAACC
GGAGCTGAATGAAGCCATACCAAACGACGAGCGTGACACCACGATGCCTGCAGCAATGGCAACAACGTTG
CGCAAACTATTAACTGGCGAACTACTTACTCTAGCTTCCCGGCAACAATTAATAGACTGGATGGAGGCGG
ATAAAGTTGCAGGACCACTTCTGCGCTCGGCCCTTCCGGCTGGCTGGTTTATTGCTGATAAATCTGGAGC
CGGTGAGCGTGGGTCTCGCGGTATCATTGCAGCACTGGGGCCAGATGGTAAGCCCTCCCGTATCGTAGTT
ATCTACACGACGGGGAGTCAGGCAACTATGGATGAACGAAATAGACAGATCGCTGAGATAGGTGCCTCAC
TGATTAAGCATTGGTAACTGTCAGACCAAGTTTACTCATATATACTTTAGATTGATTTAAAACTTCATTT
TTAATTTCTCTAGCGCGTTGACATTGATTATTGACTAGTTATTAATAGTAATCAATTACGGGGTCATTAG
TTCATAGCCCATATATGGAGTTCCGCGTTACATAACTTACGGTAAATGGCCCGCCTGGCTGACCGCCCAA
CGACCCCCGCCCATTGACGTCAATAATGACGTATGTTCCCATAGTAACGCCAATAGGGACTTTCCATTGA
CGTCAATGGGTGGACTATTTACGGTAAACTGCCCACTTGGCAGTACATCAAGTGTATCATATGCCAAGTA
CGCCCCCTATTGACGTCAATGACGGTAAATGGCCCGCCTGGCATTATGCCCAGTACATGACCTTATGGGA
CTTTCCTACTTGGCAGTACATCTACGTATTAGTCATCGCTATTACCATGGTGATGCGGTTTTGGCAGTAC
ATCAATGGGCGTGGATAGCGGTTTGACTCACGGGGATTTCCAAGTCTCCACCCCATTGACGTCAATGGGA
GTTTGTTTTGGCACCAAAATCAACGGGACTTTCCAAAATGTCGTAACAACTCCGCCCCATTGACGCAAAT
GGGCGGTAGGCGTGTACGGTGGGAGGTCTATATAAGCAGAGCTCTCTGGCTAACTAGAGAACCCACTGCT
TACTGGCTTATCGAAATTAATACGACTCACTATAGGGAGACCCAAGCTTGGTACCGAGCTCGGATCCGCC
ACCATGGTGAGCAAGGGCGAGGAGCTGTTCACCGGGGTGGTGCCCATCCTGGTCGAGCTGGACGGCGACG
TAAACGGCCACAAGTTCAGCGTGTCCGGCGAGGGCGAGGGCGATGCCACCTACGGCAAGCTGACCCTGAA
GTTCATCTGCACCACCGGCAAGCTGCCCGTGCCCTGGCCCACCCTCGTGACCACCCTGACCTGGGGCGTG
CAGTGCTTCAGCCGCTACCCCGACCACATGAAGCAGCACGACTTCTTCAAGTCCGCCATGCCCGAAGGCT
ACGTCCAGGAGCGCACCATCTTCTTCAAGGACGACGGCAACTACAAGACCCGCGCCGAGGTGAAGTTCGA
GGGCGACACCCTGGTGAACCGCATCGAGCTGAAGGGCATCGACTTCAAGGAGGACGGCAACATCCTGGGG
CACAAGCTGGAGTACAACTACATCAGCCACAACGTCTATATCACCGCCGACAAGCAGAGATCCATGCCAG
TGATCAATATTGAGGACCTGACAGAAAAGGACAAATTGAAGATGGAAGTCGACCAGCTCAAGAAAGAAGT
GACGCTGGAAAGAATGCTGGTGTCCAAATGTTGTGAAGAATTCAGGGATTATGTTGAAGAAAGATCCGGG
GAAGATCCATTAGTAAAGGGTATCCCAGAGGACAAAAATCCCTTCAAGGAGCTCAAAGGAGGCTGTGTGA
TTTCATAAAGATCTATCACACTGGCGGCCGCTCGAGCATGCATCTAGAGGGCCCTATTCTATAGTGTCAC
CTAAATGCTAGAGGATCTTTGTGAAGGAACCTTACTTCTGTGGTGTGACATAATTGGACAAACTACCTAC
AGAGATTTAAAGCTCTAAGGTAAATATAAAATTTTTAAGTGTATAATGTGTTAAACTACTGATTCTAATT
GTTTGTGTATTTTAGATTCCAACCTATGGAACTGATGAATGGGAGCAGTGGTGGAATGCCTTTAATGAGG
AAAACCTGTTTTGCTCAGAAGAAATGCCATCTAGTGATGATGAGGCTACTGCTGACTCTCAACATTCTAC
TCCTCCAAAAAAGAAGAGAAAGGTAGAAGACCCCAAGGACTTTCCTTCAGAATTGCTAAGTTTTTTGAGT
CATGCTGTGTTTAGTAATAGAACTCTTGCTTGCTTTGCTATTTACACCACAAAGGAAAAAGCTGCACTGC
TATACAAGAAAATTATGGAAAAATATTTGATGTATAGTGCCTTGACTAGAGATCATAATCAGCCATACCA
CATTTGTAGAGGTTTTACTTGCTTTAAAAAACCTCCCACACCTCCCCCTGAACCTGAAACATAAAATGAA
TGCAATTGTTGTTGTTAACTTGTTTATTGCAGCTTATAATGGTTACAAATAAAGCAATAGCATCACAAAT
TTCACAAATAAAGCATTTTTTTCACTGCATTCTAGTTGTGGTTTGTCCAAACTCATCAATGTATCTTATC
ATGTCTGGATCATCCCGCCATGGTATCAACGCCATATTTCTATTTACAGTAGGGACCTCTTCGTTGTGTA
GGTACCGCTGTATTCCTAGGGAAATAGTAGAGGCACCTTGAACTGTCTGCATCAGCCATATAGCCCCCGC
TGTTCGACTTACAAACACAGGCACAGTACTGACAAACCCATACACCTCCTCTGAAATACCCATAGTTGCT
AGGGCTGTCTCCGAACTCATTACACCCTCCAAAGTCAGAGCTGTAATTTCGCCATCAAGGGCAGCGAGGG
CTTCTCCAGATAAAATAGCTTCTGCCGAGAGTCCCGTAAGGGTAGACACTTCAGCTAATCCCTCGATGAG
GTCTACTAGAATAGTCAGTGCGGCTCCCATTTTGAAAATTCACTTACTTGATCAGCTTCAGAAGATGGCG
GAGGGCCTCCAACACAGTAATTTTCCTCCCGACTCTTAAAATAGAAAATGTCAAGTCAGTTAAGCAGGAA
GTGGACTAACTGACGCAGCTGGCCGTGCGACATCCTCTTTTAATTAGTTGCTAGGCAACGCCCTCCAGAG
GGCGTGTGGTTTTGCAAGAGGAAGCAAAAGCCTCTCCACCCAGGCCTAGAATGTTTCCACCCAATCATTA
CTATGACAACAGCTGTTTTTTTTAGTATTAAGCAGAGGCCGGGGACCCCTGGGCCCGCTTACTCTGGAGA
AAAAGAAGAGAGGCATTGTAGAGGCTTCCAGAGGCAACTTGTCAAAACAGGACTGCTTCTATTTCTGTCA
CACTGTCTGGCCCTGTCACAAGGTCCAGCACCTCCATACCCCCTTTAATAAGCAGTTTGGGAACGGGTGC
GGGTCTTACTCCGCCCATCCCGCCCCTAACTCCGCCCAGTTCCGCCCATTCTCCGCCCCATGGCTGACTA
ATTTTTTTTATTTATGCAGAGGCCGAGGCCGCCTCGGCCTCTGAGCTATTCCAGAAGTAGTGAGGAGGCT
TTTTTGGAGGCCTAGGCTTTTGCAAAAAGCTAATTC
