>Addgene plasmid #55615 | CFP(1-158)-gamma-1 in pcDNAI/Amp | addgene partial sequence | sequence record 118720 | CMV-F 5'-CGCAAATGGGCGGTAGGCGTG-3'
TAGAGAACCCACTGCTTACTGGCTTATCGAAATTAATACGACTCACTATAGGGAGACCCAAGCTTGGTAC
CGAGCTCGGATCCGCCACCATGGTGAGCAAGGGCGAGGAGCTGTTCACCGGGGTGGTGCCCATCCTGGTC
GAGCTGGACGGCGACGTAAACGGCCACAAGTTCAGCGTGTCCGGCGAGGGCGAGGGCGATGCCACCTACG
GCAAGCTGACCCTGAAGTTCATCTGCACCACCGGCAAGCTGCCCGTGCCCTGGCCCACCCTCGTGACCAC
CCTGACCTGGGGCGTGCAGTGCTTCAGCCGCTACCCCGACCACATGAAGCAGCACGACTTCTTCAAGTCC
GCCATGCCCGAAGGCTACGTCCAGGAGCGCACCATCTTCTTCAAGGACGACGGCAACTACAAGACCCGCG
CCGAGGTGAAGTTCGAGGGCGACACCCTGGTGAACCGCATCGAGCTGAAGGGCATCGACTTCAAGGAGGA
CGGCAACATCCTGGGGCACAAGCTGGAGTACAACTACATCAGCCACAACGTCTATATCACCGCCGACAAG
CAGAGATCCATGCCAGTGATCAATATTGAGGACCTGACAGAAAAGGACAAATTGAAGATGGAAGTCGACC
AGCTCAAGAAAGAAGTGACGCTGGAAAGAATGCTGGTGTCCAAATGTTGTGAAGAATTCAGGGATTATGT
TGAAGAAAGATCCGGGGAAGATCCATTAGTAAAGGGTATCCCAGAGGACAAAAATCCCTTCAAGGAGCTC
AAAGGAGGCTGTGTGATTTCATAAAGATCTATCACACTGGCGGCCGCTCGAGCATGCATCTAGAGGGCCC
TATTCTATAGTGTCACCTAAATGCTAGAGGAT
