>Addgene plasmid #55615 | CFP(1-158)-gamma-1 in pcDNAI/Amp | addgene partial sequence | sequence record 118721 | SP6 5'-ATTTAGGTGACACTATAG-3'
GATCTTTATGAAATCACACAGCCTCCTTTGAGCTCCTTGAAGGGATTTTTGTCCTCTGGGATACCCTTTA
CTAATGGATCTTCCCCGGATCTTTCTTCAACATAATCCCTGAATTCTTCACAACATTTGGACACCAGCAT
TCTTTCCAGCGTCACTTCTTTCTTGAGCTGGTCGACTTCCATCTTCAATTTGTCCTTTTCTGTCAGGTCC
TCAATATTGATCACTGGCATGGATCTCTGCTTGTCGGCGGTGATATAGACGTTGTGGCTGATGTAGTTGT
ACTCCAGCTTGTGCCCCAGGATGTTGCCGTCCTCCTTGAAGTCGATGCCCTTCAGCTCGATGCGGTTCAC
CAGGGTGTCGCCCTCGAACTTCACCTCGGCGCGGGTCTTGTAGTTGCCGTCGTCCTTGAAGAAGATGGTG
CGCTCCTGGACGTAGCCTTCGGGCATGGCGGACTTGAAGAAGTCGTGCTGCTTCATGTGGTCGGGGTAGC
GGCTGAAGCACTGCACGCCCCAGGTCAGGGTGGTCACGAGGGTGGGCCAGGGCACGGGCAGCTTGCCGGT
GGTGCAGATGAACTTCAGGGTCAGCTTGCCGTAGGTGGCATCGCCCTCGCCCTCGCCGGACACGCTGAAC
TTGTGGCCGTTTACGTCGCCGTCCAGCTCGACCAGGATGG
